Addgene plasmid #164989: CRISPR_HLA_DPB
Purpose: Expression of gRNA targeting HLA-DPB locus, including DPB1*01:01:01
Depositing lab: Matthew Meyerson. Depositing organization: Dana-Farber Cancer Institute. Publication: Antigen identification for HLA class I- and HLA class II-restricted T cell receptors using cytokine-capturing antigen-presenting cells. Lee MN, Meyerson M. Sci Immunol. 2021 Jan 22;6(55). pii: 6/55/eabf4001. doi: 10.1126/sciimmunol.abf4001. PubMed 33483338.
Backbone
  Vector backbone: pXPR_001 (lentiCRISPRv1, Addgene #49535)
  Vector type: Mammalian Expression, Lentiviral, CRISPR
  Selectable markers: Puromycin
Growth in bacteria
  Bacterial resistance: Ampicillin, 100 μg/mL
  Growth temperature: 37°C
  Growth strain: NEB Stable
  Copy number: Unknown
Gene/Insert
  Gene/Insert name: gRNA against HLA-DPB1*01:01:01
  gRNA/shRNA sequence: CGAAGCGCGCGTACTCCTCC
  Species: H. sapiens (human)
  Cloning method: Restriction Enzyme; 5′ cloning site BsmBI (unknown if destroyed); 3′ cloning site BsmBI (unknown if destroyed)
  Sequencing primers: 5′ U6-F
Terms and licenses: Academic/Nonprofit Terms; Industry Terms: Not Available to Industry
How to cite: CRISPR_HLA_DPB was a gift from Matthew Meyerson (Addgene plasmid # 164989 ; http://n2t.net/addgene:164989 ; RRID:Addgene_164989)
