[The description below was written by a language model from this plasmid's Addgene catalogue record and pLannotate feature annotations shown in this document.]
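Description:
CRISPR_HLA_DPB is an all-in-one lentiviral CRISPR plasmid of about 11.6 kb, built on the pXPR_001 (lentiCRISPRv1) backbone. It expresses both Streptococcus pyogenes Cas9 and a single guide RNA directed against the human HLA-DPB locus, including the DPB1*01:01:01 allele. In bacteria it is maintained through a high-copy ColE1/pUC-type origin and selected with ampicillin via the β-lactamase gene. An f1 origin, an SV40 origin and remnants of lac and T7/T3 promoter elements are carried over from the parental cloning vector.

The transfer cassette has a third-generation, self-inactivating layout. An RSV promoter drives a truncated HIV-1 5' LTR, followed by the Ψ packaging signal with a gag fragment, the RRE for Rev-dependent RNA export, a cPPT/CTS element and a ΔU3 3' LTR with a downstream SV40 polyadenylation signal. Within this frame, a human U6 RNA polymerase III promoter transcribes the guide, which was cloned between BsmBI sites directly upstream of the Cas9 gRNA scaffold. A separate EF-1α core promoter drives the Cas9 coding sequence, which the annotation splits into N- and C-terminal portions that are contiguous. The puromycin N-acetyltransferase gene follows Cas9, and a WPRE enhances transcript expression. The feature table does not annotate the element linking Cas9 and PuroR, nor any tags or localization signals.

After packaging into lentivirus and transduction, puromycin selects mammalian cells carrying the integrated cassette, in which Cas9 cutting is expected to disrupt HLA-DPB. The associated publication concerns antigen identification for HLA class I- and class II-restricted T cell receptors using engineered antigen-presenting cells. This is consistent with removing endogenous HLA-DP expression, although the record does not describe the specific application.
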