Features (pLannotate 1.2.2; 29 found; start..end, strand, type, name):
      5..231     +  promoter       RSV promoter: Rous sarcoma virus enhancer/promoter
    232..412     +  LTR            5' LTR (truncated): truncated 5' long terminal repeat (LTR) from HIV-1
    459..584     +  misc_feature   HIV-1 Ψ: packaging signal of human immunodeficiency virus type 1
    568..931     +  CDS            HIV-1 gag (fragment): gag protein from human immunodeficiency virus 1; gag
   1077..1310    +  misc_feature   RRE: The Rev response element (RRE) of HIV-1 allows for Rev-dependent mRNA export from the nucleus to the cytoplasm.
   1687..1713    +  CDS            Rev (fragment): human immunodeficiency virus 1 (HIV-1) Rev protein; rev; enhances nuclear export of unspliced and incompletely spliced viral mRNAs
   1717..1957    +  promoter       U6 promoter: RNA polymerase III promoter for human U6 snRNA
   1987..2062    +  misc_RNA       gRNA scaffold: guide RNA scaffold for the Streptococcus pyogenes CRISPR/Cas9 system
   2110..2227    +  misc_feature   cPPT/CTS: central polypurine tract and central termination sequence of HIV-1
   2296..2507    +  promoter       EF-1α core promoter: core promoter for human elongation factor EF-1α
   2611..4212    +  CDS            Cas9(N): N-terminal portion of Streptococcus pyogenes Cas9 (Zetsche et al., 2015)
   4213..6711    +  CDS            Cas9(C): C-terminal portion of Streptococcus pyogenes Cas9 (Zetsche et al., 2015)
   6832..7431    +  CDS            PuroR (fragment): puromycin N-acetyltransferase; pac from Streptomyces; confers resistance to puromycin
   7447..8035    +  misc_feature   WPRE: woodchuck hepatitis virus posttranscriptional regulatory element
   8086..8105    +  misc_feature   cPPT/CTS (fragment): central polypurine tract and central termination sequence of HIV-1
   8107..8340    +  LTR            3' LTR (ΔU3): self-inactivating 3' long terminal repeat (LTR) from HIV-1
   8418..8539    +  polyA_signal   SV40 poly(A) signal: SV40 polyadenylation signal
   8579..8714    +  rep_origin     SV40 ori: SV40 origin of replication
   8735..8753    -  promoter       T7 promoter: promoter for bacteriophage T7 RNA polymerase
   8761..8916    +  CDS            lacZα (fragment): LacZα fragment of β-galactosidase; lacZ fragment
   8921..9349    +  rep_origin     f1 ori (sequence partly withheld): f1 bacteriophage origin of replication; arrow indicates direction of (+) strand synthesis
   9402..9506    +  promoter       AmpR promoter: bla
   9507..10367   +  CDS            AmpR: β-lactamase; bla; confers resistance to ampicillin, carbenicillin, and related antibiotics
  10538..11126   +  rep_origin     ori: high-copy-number ColE1/pMB1/pBR322/pUC origin of replication
  11309..11401   +  CDS            lacI (fragment): lac repressor; lacI; The lac repressor binds to the lac operator to inhibit transcription in E. coli. This inhibition can be relieved by adding lactose or isopropyl-β-D-thiogalactopyranoside (IPTG).
  11414..11435   +  protein_bind   CAP binding site: CAP binding activates transcription in the presence of cAMP. E. coli catabolite activator protein
  11450..11480   +  promoter       lac promoter: promoter for the E. coli lac operon
  11484..11506   +  protein_bind   lac operator (fragment): The lac repressor binds to the lac operator to inhibit transcription in E. coli. This inhibition can be relieved by adding lactose or isopropyl-β-D-thiogalactopyranoside (IPTG). lac repressor encoded by lacI
  11549..11567   +  promoter       T3 promoter: promoter for bacteriophage T3 RNA polymerase
>Addgene plasmid #164989 | CRISPR_HLA_DPB | addgene full sequence | sequence record 370622 | Addgene NGS Result
TTAATGTAGTCTTATGCAATACTCTTGTAGTCTTGCAACATGGTAACGATGAGTTAGCAACATGCCTTAC
AAGGAGAGAAAAAGCACCGTGCATGCCGATTGGTGGAAGTAAGGTGGTACGATCGTGCCTTATTAGGAAG
GCAACAGACGGGTCTGACATGGATTGGACGAACCACTGAATTGCCGCATTGCAGAGATATTGTATTTAAG
TGCCTAGCTCGATACATAAACGGGTCTCTCTGGTTAGACCAGATCTGAGCCTGGGAGCTCTCTGGCTAAC
TAGGGAACCCACTGCTTAAGCCTCAATAAAGCTTGCCTTGAGTGCTTCAAGTAGTGTGTGCCCGTCTGTT
GTGTGACTCTGGTAACTAGAGATCCCTCAGACCCTTTTAGTCAGTGTGGAAAATCTCTAGCAGTGGCGCC
CGAACAGGGACTTGAAAGCGAAAGGGAAACCAGAGGAGCTCTCTCGACGCAGGACTCGGCTTGCTGAAGC
GCGCACGGCAAGAGGCGAGGGGCGGCGACTGGTGAGTACGCCAAAAATTTTGACTAGCGGAGGCTAGAAG
GAGAGAGATGGGTGCGAGAGCGTCAGTATTAAGCGGGGGAGAATTAGATCGCGATGGGAAAAAATTCGGT
TAAGGCCAGGGGGAAAGAAAAAATATAAATTAAAACATATAGTATGGGCAAGCAGGGAGCTAGAACGATT
CGCAGTTAATCCTGGCCTGTTAGAAACATCAGAAGGCTGTAGACAAATACTGGGACAGCTACAACCATCC
CTTCAGACAGGATCAGAAGAACTTAGATCATTATATAATACAGTAGCAACCCTCTATTGTGTGCATCAAA
GGATAGAGATAAAAGACACCAAGGAAGCTTTAGACAAGATAGAGGAAGAGCAAAACAAAAGTAAGACCAC
CGCACAGCAAGCGGCCGCTGATCTTCAGACCTGGAGGAGGAGATATGAGGGACAATTGGAGAAGTGAATT
ATATAAATATAAAGTAGTAAAAATTGAACCATTAGGAGTAGCACCCACCAAGGCAAAGAGAAGAGTGGTG
CAGAGAGAAAAAAGAGCAGTGGGAATAGGAGCTTTGTTCCTTGGGTTCTTGGGAGCAGCAGGAAGCACTA
TGGGCGCAGCGTCAATGACGCTGACGGTACAGGCCAGACAATTATTGTCTGGTATAGTGCAGCAGCAGAA
CAATTTGCTGAGGGCTATTGAGGCGCAACAGCATCTGTTGCAACTCACAGTCTGGGGCATCAAGCAGCTC
CAGGCAAGAATCCTGGCTGTGGAAAGATACCTAAAGGATCAACAGCTCCTGGGGATTTGGGGTTGCTCTG
GAAAACTCATTTGCACCACTGCTGTGCCTTGGAATGCTAGTTGGAGTAATAAATCTCTGGAACAGATTTG
GAATCACACGACCTGGATGGAGTGGGACAGAGAAATTAACAATTACACAAGCTTAATACACTCCTTAATT
GAAGAATCGCAAAACCAGCAAGAAAAGAATGAACAAGAATTATTGGAATTAGATAAATGGGCAAGTTTGT
GGAATTGGTTTAACATAACAAATTGGCTGTGGTATATAAAATTATTCATAATGATAGTAGGAGGCTTGGT
AGGTTTAAGAATAGTTTTTGCTGTACTTTCTATAGTGAATAGAGTTAGGCAGGGATATTCACCATTATCG
TTTCAGACCCACCTCCCAACCCCGAGGGGACCCAGAGAGGGCCTATTTCCCATGATTCCTTCATATTTGC
ATATACGATACAAGGCTGTTAGAGAGATAATTAGAATTAATTTGACTGTAAACACAAAGATATTAGTACA
AAATACGTGACGTAGAAAGTAATAATTTCTTGGGTAGTTTGCAGTTTTAAAATTATGTTTTAAAATGGAC
TATCATATGCTTACCGTAACTTGAAAGTATTTCGATTTCTTGGCTTTATATATCTTGTGGAAAGGACGAA
ACACCGCGAAGCGCGCGTACTCCTCCGTTTTAGAGCTAGAAATAGCAAGTTAAAATAAGGCTAGTCCGTT
ATCAACTTGAAAAAGTGGCACCGAGTCGGTGCTTTTTTGAATTCTAGATCTTGAGACAAATGGCAGTATT
CATCCACAATTTTAAAAGAAAAGGGGGGATTGGGGGGTACAGTGCAGGGGAAAGAATAGTAGACATAATA
GCAACAGACATACAAACTAAAGAATTACAAAAACAAATTACAAAAATTCAAAATTTTCGGGTTTATTACA
GGGACAGCAGAGATCCACTTTGGCGCCGGCTCGAGTGGCTCCGGTGCCCGTCAGTGGGCAGAGCGCACAT
CGCCCACAGTCCCCGAGAAGTTGGGGGGAGGGGTCGGCAATTGAACCGGTGCCTAGAGAAGGTGGCGCGG
GGTAAACTGGGAAAGTGATGTCGTGTACTGGCTCCGCCTTTTTCCCGAGGGTGGGGGAGAACCGTATATA
AGTGCAGTAGTCGCCGTGAACGTTCTTTTTCGCAACGGGTTTGCCGCCAGAACACAGGTGTCGTGACGCG
GGATCCGCCACCATGGATTACAAAGACGATGACGATAAGATGGCCCCAAAGAAGAAGCGGAAGGTCGGTA
TCCACGGAGTCCCAGCAGCCGACAAGAAGTACAGCATCGGCCTGGACATCGGCACCAACTCTGTGGGCTG
GGCCGTGATCACCGACGAGTACAAGGTGCCCAGCAAGAAATTCAAGGTGCTGGGCAACACCGACCGGCAC
AGCATCAAGAAGAACCTGATCGGAGCCCTGCTGTTCGACAGCGGCGAAACAGCCGAGGCCACCCGGCTGA
AGAGAACCGCCAGAAGAAGATACACCAGACGGAAGAACCGGATCTGCTATCTGCAAGAGATCTTCAGCAA
CGAGATGGCCAAGGTGGACGACAGCTTCTTCCACAGACTGGAAGAGTCCTTCCTGGTGGAAGAGGATAAG
AAGCACGAGCGGCACCCCATCTTCGGCAACATCGTGGACGAGGTGGCCTACCACGAGAAGTACCCCACCA
TCTACCACCTGAGAAAGAAACTGGTGGACAGCACCGACAAGGCCGACCTGCGGCTGATCTATCTGGCCCT
GGCCCACATGATCAAGTTCCGGGGCCACTTCCTGATCGAGGGCGACCTGAACCCCGACAACAGCGACGTG
GACAAGCTGTTCATCCAGCTGGTGCAGACCTACAACCAGCTGTTCGAGGAAAACCCCATCAACGCCAGCG
GCGTGGACGCCAAGGCCATCCTGTCTGCCAGACTGAGCAAGAGCAGACGGCTGGAAAATCTGATCGCCCA
GCTGCCCGGCGAGAAGAAGAATGGCCTGTTCGGAAACCTGATTGCCCTGAGCCTGGGCCTGACCCCCAAC
TTCAAGAGCAACTTCGACCTGGCCGAGGATGCCAAACTGCAGCTGAGCAAGGACACCTACGACGACGACC
TGGACAACCTGCTGGCCCAGATCGGCGACCAGTACGCCGACCTGTTTCTGGCCGCCAAGAACCTGTCCGA
CGCCATCCTGCTGAGCGACATCCTGAGAGTGAACACCGAGATCACCAAGGCCCCCCTGAGCGCCTCTATG
ATCAAGAGATACGACGAGCACCACCAGGACCTGACCCTGCTGAAAGCTCTCGTGCGGCAGCAGCTGCCTG
AGAAGTACAAAGAGATTTTCTTCGACCAGAGCAAGAACGGCTACGCCGGCTACATTGACGGCGGAGCCAG
CCAGGAAGAGTTCTACAAGTTCATCAAGCCCATCCTGGAAAAGATGGACGGCACCGAGGAACTGCTCGTG
AAGCTGAACAGAGAGGACCTGCTGCGGAAGCAGCGGACCTTCGACAACGGCAGCATCCCCCACCAGATCC
ACCTGGGAGAGCTGCACGCCATTCTGCGGCGGCAGGAAGATTTTTACCCATTCCTGAAGGACAACCGGGA
AAAGATCGAGAAGATCCTGACCTTCCGCATCCCCTACTACGTGGGCCCTCTGGCCAGGGGAAACAGCAGA
TTCGCCTGGATGACCAGAAAGAGCGAGGAAACCATCACCCCCTGGAACTTCGAGGAAGTGGTGGACAAGG
GCGCTTCCGCCCAGAGCTTCATCGAGCGGATGACCAACTTCGATAAGAACCTGCCCAACGAGAAGGTGCT
GCCCAAGCACAGCCTGCTGTACGAGTACTTCACCGTGTATAACGAGCTGACCAAAGTGAAATACGTGACC
GAGGGAATGAGAAAGCCCGCCTTCCTGAGCGGCGAGCAGAAAAAGGCCATCGTGGACCTGCTGTTCAAGA
CCAACCGGAAAGTGACCGTGAAGCAGCTGAAAGAGGACTACTTCAAGAAAATCGAGTGCTTCGACTCCGT
GGAAATCTCCGGCGTGGAAGATCGGTTCAACGCCTCCCTGGGCACATACCACGATCTGCTGAAAATTATC
AAGGACAAGGACTTCCTGGACAATGAGGAAAACGAGGACATTCTGGAAGATATCGTGCTGACCCTGACAC
TGTTTGAGGACAGAGAGATGATCGAGGAACGGCTGAAAACCTATGCCCACCTGTTCGACGACAAAGTGAT
GAAGCAGCTGAAGCGGCGGAGATACACCGGCTGGGGCAGGCTGAGCCGGAAGCTGATCAACGGCATCCGG
GACAAGCAGTCCGGCAAGACAATCCTGGATTTCCTGAAGTCCGACGGCTTCGCCAACAGAAACTTCATGC
AGCTGATCCACGACGACAGCCTGACCTTTAAAGAGGACATCCAGAAAGCCCAGGTGTCCGGCCAGGGCGA
TAGCCTGCACGAGCACATTGCCAATCTGGCCGGCAGCCCCGCCATTAAGAAGGGCATCCTGCAGACAGTG
AAGGTGGTGGACGAGCTCGTGAAAGTGATGGGCCGGCACAAGCCCGAGAACATCGTGATCGAAATGGCCA
GAGAGAACCAGACCACCCAGAAGGGACAGAAGAACAGCCGCGAGAGAATGAAGCGGATCGAAGAGGGCAT
CAAAGAGCTGGGCAGCCAGATCCTGAAAGAACACCCCGTGGAAAACACCCAGCTGCAGAACGAGAAGCTG
TACCTGTACTACCTGCAGAATGGGCGGGATATGTACGTGGACCAGGAACTGGACATCAACCGGCTGTCCG
ACTACGATGTGGACCATATCGTGCCTCAGAGCTTTCTGAAGGACGACTCCATCGACAACAAGGTGCTGAC
CAGAAGCGACAAGAACCGGGGCAAGAGCGACAACGTGCCCTCCGAAGAGGTCGTGAAGAAGATGAAGAAC
TACTGGCGGCAGCTGCTGAACGCCAAGCTGATTACCCAGAGAAAGTTCGACAATCTGACCAAGGCCGAGA
GAGGCGGCCTGAGCGAACTGGATAAGGCCGGCTTCATCAAGAGACAGCTGGTGGAAACCCGGCAGATCAC
AAAGCACGTGGCACAGATCCTGGACTCCCGGATGAACACTAAGTACGACGAGAATGACAAGCTGATCCGG
GAAGTGAAAGTGATCACCCTGAAGTCCAAGCTGGTGTCCGATTTCCGGAAGGATTTCCAGTTTTACAAAG
TGCGCGAGATCAACAACTACCACCACGCCCACGACGCCTACCTGAACGCCGTCGTGGGAACCGCCCTGAT
CAAAAAGTACCCTAAGCTGGAAAGCGAGTTCGTGTACGGCGACTACAAGGTGTACGACGTGCGGAAGATG
ATCGCCAAGAGCGAGCAGGAAATCGGCAAGGCTACCGCCAAGTACTTCTTCTACAGCAACATCATGAACT
TTTTCAAGACCGAGATTACCCTGGCCAACGGCGAGATCCGGAAGCGGCCTCTGATCGAGACAAACGGCGA
AACCGGGGAGATCGTGTGGGATAAGGGCCGGGATTTTGCCACCGTGCGGAAAGTGCTGAGCATGCCCCAA
GTGAATATCGTGAAAAAGACCGAGGTGCAGACAGGCGGCTTCAGCAAAGAGTCTATCCTGCCCAAGAGGA
ACAGCGATAAGCTGATCGCCAGAAAGAAGGACTGGGACCCTAAGAAGTACGGCGGCTTCGACAGCCCCAC
CGTGGCCTATTCTGTGCTGGTGGTGGCCAAAGTGGAAAAGGGCAAGTCCAAGAAACTGAAGAGTGTGAAA
GAGCTGCTGGGGATCACCATCATGGAAAGAAGCAGCTTCGAGAAGAATCCCATCGACTTTCTGGAAGCCA
AGGGCTACAAAGAAGTGAAAAAGGACCTGATCATCAAGCTGCCTAAGTACTCCCTGTTCGAGCTGGAAAA
CGGCCGGAAGAGAATGCTGGCCTCTGCCGGCGAACTGCAGAAGGGAAACGAACTGGCCCTGCCCTCCAAA
TATGTGAACTTCCTGTACCTGGCCAGCCACTATGAGAAGCTGAAGGGCTCCCCCGAGGATAATGAGCAGA
AACAGCTGTTTGTGGAACAGCACAAGCACTACCTGGACGAGATCATCGAGCAGATCAGCGAGTTCTCCAA
GAGAGTGATCCTGGCCGACGCTAATCTGGACAAAGTGCTGTCCGCCTACAACAAGCACCGGGATAAGCCC
ATCAGAGAGCAGGCCGAGAATATCATCCACCTGTTTACCCTGACCAATCTGGGAGCCCCTGCCGCCTTCA
AGTACTTTGACACCACCATCGACCGGAAGAGGTACACCAGCACCAAAGAGGTGCTGGACGCCACCCTGAT
CCACCAGAGCATCACCGGCCTGTACGAGACACGGATCGACCTGTCTCAGCTGGGAGGCGACAAGCGTCCT
GCTGCTACTAAGAAAGCTGGTCAAGCTAAGAAAAAGAAAGCTAGCGGCAGCGGCGCCACCAACTTCAGCC
TGCTGAAGCAGGCCGGCGACGTGGAGGAGAACCCCGGCCCCATGACCGAGTACAAGCCCACGGTGCGCCT
CGCCACCCGCGACGACGTCCCCAGGGCCGTACGCACCCTCGCCGCCGCGTTCGCCGACTACCCCGCCACG
CGCCACACCGTCGATCCGGACCGCCACATCGAGCGGGTCACCGAGCTGCAAGAACTCTTCCTCACGCGCG
TCGGGCTCGACATCGGCAAGGTGTGGGTCGCGGACGACGGCGCCGCGGTGGCGGTCTGGACCACGCCGGA
GAGCGTCGAAGCGGGGGCGGTGTTCGCCGAGATCGGCCCGCGCATGGCCGAGTTGAGCGGTTCCCGGCTG
GCCGCGCAGCAACAGATGGAAGGCCTCCTGGCGCCGCACCGGCCCAAGGAGCCCGCGTGGTTCCTGGCCA
CCGTCGGAGTCTCGCCCGACCACCAGGGCAAGGGTCTGGGCAGCGCCGTCGTGCTCCCCGGAGTGGAGGC
GGCCGAGCGCGCCGGGGTGCCCGCCTTCCTGGAGACCTCCGCGCCCCGCAACCTCCCCTTCTACGAGCGG
CTCGGCTTCACCGTCACCGCCGACGTCGAGGTGCCCGAAGGACCGCGCACCTGGTGCATGACCCGCAAGC
CCGGTGCCTGAACGCGTTAAGTCGACAATCAACCTCTGGATTACAAAATTTGTGAAAGATTGACTGGTAT
TCTTAACTATGTTGCTCCTTTTACGCTATGTGGATACGCTGCTTTAATGCCTTTGTATCATGCTATTGCT
TCCCGTATGGCTTTCATTTTCTCCTCCTTGTATAAATCCTGGTTGCTGTCTCTTTATGAGGAGTTGTGGC
CCGTTGTCAGGCAACGTGGCGTGGTGTGCACTGTGTTTGCTGACGCAACCCCCACTGGTTGGGGCATTGC
CACCACCTGTCAGCTCCTTTCCGGGACTTTCGCTTTCCCCCTCCCTATTGCCACGGCGGAACTCATCGCC
GCCTGCCTTGCCCGCTGCTGGACAGGGGCTCGGCTGTTGGGCACTGACAATTCCGTGGTGTTGTCGGGGA
AATCATCGTCCTTTCCTTGGCTGCTCGCCTGTGTTGCCACCTGGATTCTGCGCGGGACGTCCTTCTGCTA
CGTCCCTTCGGCCCTCAATCCAGCGGACCTTCCTTCCCGCGGCCTGCTGCCGGCTCTGCGGCCTCTTCCG
CGTCTTCGCCTTCGCCCTCAGACGAGTCGGATCTCCCTTTGGGCCGCCTCCCCGCGTCGACTTTAAGACC
AATGACTTACAAGGCAGCTGTAGATCTTAGCCACTTTTTAAAAGAAAAGGGGGGACTGGAAGGGCTAATT
CACTCCCAACGAAGACAAGATCTGCTTTTTGCTTGTACTGGGTCTCTCTGGTTAGACCAGATCTGAGCCT
GGGAGCTCTCTGGCTAACTAGGGAACCCACTGCTTAAGCCTCAATAAAGCTTGCCTTGAGTGCTTCAAGT
AGTGTGTGCCCGTCTGTTGTGTGACTCTGGTAACTAGAGATCCCTCAGACCCTTTTAGTCAGTGTGGAAA
ATCTCTAGCAGTACGTATAGTAGTTCATGTCATCTTATTATTCAGTATTTATAACTTGCAAAGAAATGAA
TATCAGAGAGTGAGAGGAACTTGTTTATTGCAGCTTATAATGGTTACAAATAAAGCAATAGCATCACAAA
TTTCACAAATAAAGCATTTTTTTCACTGCATTCTAGTTGTGGTTTGTCCAAACTCATCAATGTATCTTAT
CATGTCTGGCTCTAGCTATCCCGCCCCTAACTCCGCCCATCCCGCCCCTAACTCCGCCCAGTTCCGCCCA
TTCTCCGCCCCATGGCTGACTAATTTTTTTTATTTATGCAGAGGCCGAGGCCGCCTCGGCCTCTGAGCTA
TTCCAGAAGTAGTGAGGAGGCTTTTTTGGAGGCCTAGGGACGTACCCAATTCGCCCTATAGTGAGTCGTA
TTACGCGCGCTCACTGGCCGTCGTTTTACAACGTCGTGACTGGGAAAACCCTGGCGTTACCCAACTTAAT
CGCCTTGCAGCACATCCCCCTTTCGCCAGCTGGCGTAATAGCGAAGAGGCCCGCACCGATCGCCCTTCCC
AACAGTTGCGCAGCCTGAATGGCGAATGGG
[124 nt withheld, positions 8921-9044]
C
[91 nt withheld, positions 9046-9136]
A
[49 nt withheld, positions 9138-9186]
CCTTTGACGTTGGAGTCCACGTTCTTT
[37 nt withheld, positions 9214-9250]
ACCCTATCTCGGTCTATTCTTTTGATTTATAAGGGATTTTGCCGATTTCGGCCTATTGGTTAAAAAATGA
GCTGATTTAACAAAAATTTAACGCGAATTTTAACAAAATATTAACGCTTACAATTTAGGTGGCACTTTTC
GGGGAAATGTGCGCGGAACCCCTATTTGTTTATTTTTCTAAATACATTCAAATATGTATCCGCTCATGAG
ACAATAACCCTGATAAATGCTTCAATAATATTGAAAAAGGAAGAGTATGAGTATTCAACATTTCCGTGTC
GCCCTTATTCCCTTTTTTGCGGCATTTTGCCTTCCTGTTTTTGCTCACCCAGAAACGCTGGTGAAAGTAA
AAGATGCTGAAGATCAGTTGGGTGCACGAGTGGGTTACATCGAACTGGATCTCAACAGCGGTAAGATCCT
TGAGAGTTTTCGCCCCGAAGAACGTTTTCCAATGATGAGCACTTTTAAAGTTCTGCTATGTGGCGCGGTA
TTATCCCGTATTGACGCCGGGCAAGAGCAACTCGGTCGCCGCATACACTATTCTCAGAATGACTTGGTTG
AGTACTCACCAGTCACAGAAAAGCATCTTACGGATGGCATGACAGTAAGAGAATTATGCAGTGCTGCCAT
AACCATGAGTGATAACACTGCGGCCAACTTACTTCTGACAACGATCGGAGGACCGAAGGAGCTAACCGCT
TTTTTGCACAACATGGGGGATCATGTAACTCGCCTTGATCGTTGGGAACCGGAGCTGAATGAAGCCATAC
CAAACGACGAGCGTGACACCACGATGCCTGTAGCAATGGCAACAACGTTGCGCAAACTATTAACTGGCGA
ACTACTTACTCTAGCTTCCCGGCAACAATTAATAGACTGGATGGAGGCGGATAAAGTTGCAGGACCACTT
CTGCGCTCGGCCCTTCCGGCTGGCTGGTTTATTGCTGATAAATCTGGAGCCGGTGAGCGTGGGTCTCGCG
GTATCATTGCAGCACTGGGGCCAGATGGTAAGCCCTCCCGTATCGTAGTTATCTACACGACGGGGAGTCA
GGCAACTATGGATGAACGAAATAGACAGATCGCTGAGATAGGTGCCTCACTGATTAAGCATTGGTAACTG
TCAGACCAAGTTTACTCATATATACTTTAGATTGATTTAAAACTTCATTTTTAATTTAAAAGGATCTAGG
TGAAGATCCTTTTTGATAATCTCATGACCAAAATCCCTTAACGTGAGTTTTCGTTCCACTGAGCGTCAGA
CCCCGTAGAAAAGATCAAAGGATCTTCTTGAGATCCTTTTTTTCTGCGCGTAATCTGCTGCTTGCAAACA
AAAAAACCACCGCTACCAGCGGTGGTTTGTTTGCCGGATCAAGAGCTACCAACTCTTTTTCCGAAGGTAA
CTGGCTTCAGCAGAGCGCAGATACCAAATACTGTTCTTCTAGTGTAGCCGTAGTTAGGCCACCACTTCAA
GAACTCTGTAGCACCGCCTACATACCTCGCTCTGCTAATCCTGTTACCAGTGGCTGCTGCCAGTGGCGAT
AAGTCGTGTCTTACCGGGTTGGACTCAAGACGATAGTTACCGGATAAGGCGCAGCGGTCGGGCTGAACGG
GGGGTTCGTGCACACAGCCCAGCTTGGAGCGAACGACCTACACCGAACTGAGATACCTACAGCGTGAGCT
ATGAGAAAGCGCCACGCTTCCCGAAGGGAGAAAGGCGGACAGGTATCCGGTAAGCGGCAGGGTCGGAACA
GGAGAGCGCACGAGGGAGCTTCCAGGGGGAAACGCCTGGTATCTTTATAGTCCTGTCGGGTTTCGCCACC
TCTGACTTGAGCGTCGATTTTTGTGATGCTCGTCAGGGGGGCGGAGCCTATGGAAAAACGCCAGCAACGC
GGCCTTTTTACGGTTCCTGGCCTTTTGCTGGCCTTTTGCTCACATGTTCTTTCCTGCGTTATCCCCTGAT
TCTGTGGATAACCGTATTACCGCCTTTGAGTGAGCTGATACCGCTCGCCGCAGCCGAACGACCGAGCGCA
GCGAGTCAGTGAGCGAGGAAGCGGAAGAGCGCCCAATACGCAAACCGCCTCTCCCCGCGCGTTGGCCGAT
TCATTAATGCAGCTGGCACGACAGGTTTCCCGACTGGAAAGCGGGCAGTGAGCGCAACGCAATTAATGTG
AGTTAGCTCACTCATTAGGCACCCCAGGCTTTACACTTTATGCTTCCGGCTCGTATGTTGTGTGGAATTG
TGAGCGGATAACAATTTCACACAGGAAACAGCTATGACCATGATTACGCCAAGCGCGCAATTAACCCTCA
CTAAAGGGAACAAAAGCTGGAGCTGCAAGC
