>Addgene plasmid #164989 | CRISPR_HLA_DPB | depositor partial sequence | sequence record 320481 | U6-F primer
AATTAGAATTAATTTGACTGTAAACACAAAGATATTAGTACAAAATACGTGACGTAGAAAGTAATAATTT
CTTGGGTAGTTTGCAGTTTTAAAATTATGTTTTAAAATGGACTATCATATGCTTACCGTAACTTGAAAGT
ATTTCGATTTCTTGGCTTTATATATCTTGTGGAAAGGACGAAACACCGCGAAGCGCGCGTACTCCTCCGT
TTTAGAGCTAGAAATAGCAAGTTAAAATAAGGCTAGTCCGTTATCAACTTGAAAAAGTGGCACCGAGTCG
GTGCTTTTTTGAATTCTAGATCTTGAGACAAATGGCAGTATTCATCCACAATTTTAAAAGAAAAGGGGGG
ATTGGGGGGTACAGTGCAGGGGAAAGAATAGTAGACATAATAGCAACAGACATACAAACTAAAGAATTAC
AAAAACAAATTACAAAAATTCAAAATTTTCGGGTTTATTACAGGGACAGCAGAGATCCACTTTGGCGCCG
GCTCGAGTGGCTCCGGTGCCCGTCAGTGGGCAGAGCGCACATCGCCCACAGTCCC
